Addgene plasmid #165612: pNA0304
Purpose: Vector for expression of sgRNAs in yeast: SNR52p-NotI-sgRNA-SUP4t (NotI site in place of the spacer)
Depositing lab: Marcus Noyes. Depositing organization: NYU Grossman School of Medicine. Publication: Engineered dual selection for directed evolution of SpCas9 PAM specificity. Goldberg GW, Spencer JM, Giganti DO, Camellato BR, Agmon N, Ichikawa DM, Boeke JD, Noyes MB. Nat Commun. 2021 Jan 13;12(1):349. doi: 10.1038/s41467-020-20650-x. PubMed 33441553.
Backbone
  Vector backbone: p426-SNR52p-gRNA.CAN1.Y-SUP4t
  Backbone manufacturer: Church Lab (Addgene #43803)
  Vector type: Yeast Expression, CRISPR
  Selectable markers: URA3
Growth in bacteria
  Bacterial resistance: Ampicillin, 100 μg/mL
  Growth temperature: 37°C
  Growth strain: XL1 Blue
  Copy number: High Copy
Gene/Insert
  Gene/Insert name: SNR52p-NotI-sgRNA-SUP4t (S. cerevisiae SNR52 promoter driving the sgRNA for SpCas9, with a NotI site in place of the spacer)
  Mutation: NotI site replaced the CAN1 spacer in parent vector (to facilitate insertion of new spacers via Gibson assembly)
  Promoter: SNR52
  Cloning method: Unknown
  Sequencing primers: 5′ M13R; 3′ M13F
Terms and licenses: Academic/Nonprofit Terms; Industry Terms: Not Available to Industry
Depositor comments: This plasmid was constructed by Dr. Agmon in the Boeke lab and first described in: Agmon, N. et al. Phylogenetic debugging of a complete human biosynthetic pathway transplanted into yeast. Nucleic Acids Res. 48, 486–499 (2020)
How to cite: pNA0304 was a gift from Marcus Noyes (Addgene plasmid # 165612 ; http://n2t.net/addgene:165612 ; RRID:Addgene_165612)
