[The description below was written by a language model from this plasmid's Addgene catalogue record and pLannotate feature annotations shown in this document.]
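Description:
pNA0304 is a yeast–E. coli shuttle plasmid of about 6.25 kb for expressing single guide RNAs for Streptococcus pyogenes Cas9 in Saccharomyces cerevisiae. It derives from the p426-SNR52p-gRNA.CAN1.Y-SUP4t backbone. A 2μ origin supports episomal maintenance in yeast, and URA3, driven by its own promoter, provides selection on medium lacking uracil and can be counterselected with 5-FOA. In bacteria the plasmid replicates from a high-copy ColE1/pUC-type origin and is selected with ampicillin through the bla gene. An f1 origin is also present, along with cloning-vector remnants: lac promoter/operator elements, a lacZα fragment, flanking T3 and T7 promoters, and short lacI, rop and bom fragments.

The payload is a compact guide RNA cassette. The S. cerevisiae SNR52 small nucleolar RNA promoter, which is transcribed by RNA polymerase III, sits upstream of the SpCas9 gRNA scaffold, followed by the SUP4 tRNA terminator. A CYC1 terminator from the parent vector lies just downstream. The CAN1-targeting spacer of the parent plasmid has been replaced by a NotI site, which fits the few-base gap annotated between the promoter and the scaffold. As supplied, the plasmid therefore encodes no targeting sequence. It is an entry vector: linearising at NotI allows a chosen spacer to be inserted by Gibson assembly, giving a functional sgRNA construct. No Cas9 gene is annotated, so the nuclease has to be supplied separately.

The associated work concerns directed evolution of SpCas9 PAM specificity. The two sequence records (6,251 and 6,258 nt) carry the same features in the same order and differ only in their start coordinates and by a few bases, mainly around the f1 origin.
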