Features (pLannotate 1.2.2; 21 found; start..end, strand, type, name):
    394..486     +  CDS            lacI (fragment): lac repressor; lacI; The lac repressor binds to the lac operator to inhibit transcription in E. coli. This inhibition can be relieved by adding lactose or isopropyl-β-D-thiogalactopyranoside (IPTG).
    499..520     +  protein_bind   CAP binding site: CAP binding activates transcription in the presence of cAMP. E. coli catabolite activator protein
    535..565     +  promoter       lac promoter: promoter for the E. coli lac operon
    573..589     +  protein_bind   lac operator: The lac repressor binds to the lac operator to inhibit transcription in E. coli. This inhibition can be relieved by adding lactose or isopropyl-β-D-thiogalactopyranoside (IPTG). lac repressor encoded by lacI
    634..652     +  promoter       T3 promoter: promoter for bacteriophage T3 RNA polymerase
    670..938     +  promoter       SNR52 promoter: promoter for the S. cerevisiae small nucleolar RNA gene SNR52
    947..1021    +  misc_RNA       gRNA scaffold: guide RNA scaffold for the Streptococcus pyogenes CRISPR/Cas9 system
   1026..1045    +  terminator     SUP4 terminator: transcription terminator for the S. cerevisiae SUP4 tRNA gene
   1097..1286    +  terminator     CYC1 terminator: S. cerevisiae CYC1; transcription terminator for CYC1
   1317..1335    -  promoter       T7 promoter: promoter for bacteriophage T7 RNA polymerase
   1343..1498    +  CDS            lacZα (fragment): LacZα fragment of β-galactosidase; lacZ fragment
   1502..1930    +  rep_origin     f1 ori (sequence partly withheld): f1 bacteriophage origin of replication; arrow indicates direction of (+) strand synthesis
   1958..2009    -  misc_feature   bom (fragment): basis of mobility region from pBR322
   2088..2891    -  CDS            URA3: orotidine-5'-phosphate decarboxylase, required for uracil biosynthesis; S. cerevisiae URA3; yeast auxotrophic marker, counterselectable with 5-fluoroorotic acid (5-FOA)
   2892..3107    -  promoter       URA3 promoter: S. cerevisiae URA3
   3115..3164    -  misc_feature   bom (fragment): basis of mobility region from pBR322
   3266..3301    -  CDS            rop (fragment): Rop protein, which maintains plasmids at low copy number; rop
   3369..4711    +  rep_origin     2μ ori: yeast 2μ plasmid origin of replication
   4738..4842    +  promoter       AmpR promoter: bla
   4843..5703    +  CDS            AmpR: β-lactamase; bla; confers resistance to ampicillin, carbenicillin, and related antibiotics
   5874..211     +  rep_origin     ori (across the origin): high-copy-number ColE1/pMB1/pBR322/pUC origin of replication
>Addgene plasmid #165612 | pNA0304 | addgene full sequence | sequence record 331070 | Addgene NGS Result
CCTACAGCGTGAGCTATGAGAAAGCGCCACGCTTCCCGAAGGGAGAAAGGCGGACAGGTATCCGGTAAGC
GGCAGGGTCGGAACAGGAGAGCGCACGAGGGAGCTTCCAGGGGGAAACGCCTGGTATCTTTATAGTCCTG
TCGGGTTTCGCCACCTCTGACTTGAGCGTCGATTTTTGTGATGCTCGTCAGGGGGGCGGAGCCTATGGAA
AAACGCCAGCAACGCGGCCTTTTTACGGTTCCTGGCCTTTTGCTGGCCTTTTGCTCACATGTTCTTTCCT
GCGTTATCCCCTGATTCTGTGGATAACCGTATTACCGCCTTTGAGTGAGCTGATACCGCTCGCCGCAGCC
GAACGACCGAGCGCAGCGAGTCAGTGAGCGAGGAAGCGGAAGAGCGCCCAATACGCAAACCGCCTCTCCC
CGCGCGTTGGCCGATTCATTAATGCAGCTGGCACGACAGGTTTCCCGACTGGAAAGCGGGCAGTGAGCGC
AACGCAATTAATGTGAGTTAGCTCACTCATTAGGCACCCCAGGCTTTACACTTTATGCTTCCGGCTCGTA
TGTTGTGTGGAATTGTGAGCGGATAACAATTTCACACAGGAAACAGCTATGACCATGATTACGCCAAGCG
CGCAATTAACCCTCACTAAAGGGAACAAAAGCTGGAGCTTCTTTGAAAAGATAATGTATGATTATGCTTT
CACTCATATTTATACAGAAACTTGATGTTTTCTTTCGAGTATATACAAGGTGATTACATGTACGTTTGAA
GTACAACTCTAGATTTTGTAGTGCCCTCTTGGGCTAGCGGTAAAGGTGCGCATTTTTTCACACCCTACAA
TGTTCTGTTCAAAAGATTTTGGTCAAACGCTGTAGAAGTGAAAGTTGGTGCGCATGTTTCGGCGTTCGAA
ACTTCTCCGCAGTGAAAGATAAATGATCGCGGCCGCGTTTTAGAGCTAGAAATAGCAAGTTAAAATAAGG
CTAGTCCGTTATCAACTTGAAAAAGTGGCACCGAGTCGGTGGTGCTTTTTTTGTTTTTTATGTCTTCGAG
TCATGTAATTAGTTATGTCACGCTTACGTTCACGCCCTCCCCCCACATCCGCTCTAACCGAAAAGGAAGG
AGTTAGACAACCTGAAGTCTAGGTCCCTATTTATTTTTTTATAGTTATGTTAGTATTAAGAACGTTATTT
ATATTTCAAATTTTTCTTTTTTTTCTGTACAGACGCGTGTACGCATGTAACATTATACTGAAAACCTTGC
TTGAGAAGGTTTTGGGACGCTCGAAGGCTTTAATTTGCGGCCGGTACCCAATTCGCCCTATAGTGAGTCG
TATTACGCGCGCTCACTGGCCGTCGTTTTACAACGTCGTGACTGGGAAAACCCTGGCGTTACCCAACTTA
ATCGCCTTGCAGCACATCCCCCTTTCGCCAGCTGGCGTAATAGCGAAGAGGCCCGCACCGATCGCCCTTC
CCAACAGTTGCGCAGCCTGAATGGCGAATGG
[124 nt withheld, positions 1502-1625]
C
[91 nt withheld, positions 1627-1717]
A
[49 nt withheld, positions 1719-1767]
CCTTTGACGTTGGAGTCCACGTTCTTT
[37 nt withheld, positions 1795-1831]
ACCCTATCTCGGTCTATTCTTTTGATTTATAAGGGATTTTGCCGATTTCGGCCTATTGGTTAAAAAATGA
GCTGATTTAACAAAAATTTAACGCGAATTTTAACAAAATATTAACGCTTACAATTTCCTGATGCGGTATT
TTCTCCTTACGCATCTGTGCGGTATTTCACACCGCATAGGGTAATAACTGATATAATTAAATTGAAGCTC
TAATTTGTGAGTTTAGTATACATGCATTTACTTATAATACAGTTTTTTAGTTTTGCTGGCCGCATCTTCT
CAAATATGCTTCCCAGCCTGCTTTTCTGTAACGTTCACCCTCTACCTTAGCATCCCTTCCCTTTGCAAAT
AGTCCTCTTCCAACAATAATAATGTCAGATCCTGTAGAGACCACATCATCCACGGTTCTATACTGTTGAC
CCAATGCGTCTCCCTTGTCATCTAAACCCACACCGGGTGTCATAATCAACCAATCGTAACCTTCATCTCT
TCCACCCATGTCTCTTTGAGCAATAAAGCCGATAACAAAATCTTTGTCGCTCTTCGCAATGTCAACAGTA
CCCTTAGTATATTCTCCAGTAGATAGGGAGCCCTTGCATGACAATTCTGCTAACATCAAAAGGCCTCTAG
GTTCCTTTGTTACTTCTTCTGCCGCCTGCTTCAAACCGCTAACAATACCTGGGCCCACCACACCGTGTGC
ATTCGTAATGTCTGCCCATTCTGCTATTCTGTATACACCCGCAGAGTACTGCAATTTGACTGTATTACCA
ATGTCAGCAAATTTTCTGTCTTCGAAGAGTAAAAAATTGTACTTGGCGGATAATGCCTTTAGCGGCTTAA
CTGTGCCCTCCATGGAAAAATCAGTCAAGATATCCACATGTGTTTTTAGTAAACAAATTTTGGGACCTAA
TGCTTCAACTAACTCCAGTAATTCCTTGGTGGTACGAACATCCAATGAAGCACACAAGTTTGTTTGCTTT
TCGTGCATGATATTAAATAGCTTGGCAGCAACAGGACTAGGATGAGTAGCAGCACGTTCCTTATATGTAG
CTTTCGACATGATTTATCTTCGTTTCCTGCAGGTTTTTGTTCTGTGCAGTTGGGTTAAGAATACTGGGCA
ATTTCATGTTTCTTCAACACTACATATGCGTATATATACCAATCTAAGTCTGTGCTCCTTCCTTCGTTCT
TCCTTCTGTTCGGAGATTACCGAATCAAAAAAATTTCAAGGAAACCGAAATCAAAAAAAAGAATAAAAAA
AAAATGATGAATTGAAAAGGTGGTATGGTGCACTCTCAGTACAATCTGCTCTGATGCCGCATAGTTAAGC
CAGCCCCGACACCCGCCAACACCCGCTGACGCGCCCTGACGGGCTTGTCTGCTCCCGGCATCCGCTTACA
GACAAGCTGTGACCGTCTCCGGGAGCTGCATGTGTCAGAGGTTTTCACCGTCATCACCGAAACGCGCGAG
ACGAAAGGGCCTCGTGATACGCCTATTTTTATAGGTTAATGTCATGATAATAATGGTTTCTTAGTATGAT
CCAATATCAAAGGAAATGATAGCATTGAAGGATGAGACTAATCCAATTGAGGAGTGGCAGCATATAGAAC
AGCTAAAGGGTAGTGCTGAAGGAAGCATACGATACCCCGCATGGAATGGGATAATATCACAGGAGGTACT
AGACTACCTTTCATCCTACATAAATAGACGCATATAAGTACGCATTTAAGCATAAACACGCACTATGCCG
TTCTTCTCATGTATATATATATACAGGCAACACGCAGATATAGGTGCGACGTGAACAGTGAGCTGTATGT
GCGCAGCTCGCGTTGCATTTTCGGAAGCGCTCGTTTTCGGAAACGCTTTGAAGTTCCTATTCCGAAGTTC
CTATTCTCTAGAAAGTATAGGAACTTCAGAGCGCTTTTGAAAACCAAAAGCGCTCTGAAGACGCACTTTC
AAAAAACCAAAAACGCACCGGACTGTAACGAGCTACTAAAATATTGCGAATACCGCTTCCACAAACATTG
CTCAAAAGTATCTCTTTGCTATATATCTCTGTGCTATATCCCTATATAACCTACCCATCCACCTTTCGCT
CCTTGAACTTGCATCTAAACTCGACCTCTACATTTTTTATGTTTATCTCTAGTATTACTCTTTAGACAAA
AAAATTGTAGTAAGAACTATTCATAGAGTGAATCGAAAACAATACGAAAATGTAAACATTTCCTATACGT
AGTATATAGAGACAAAATAGAAGAAACCGTTCATAATTTTCTGACCAATGAAGAATCATCAACGCTATCA
CTTTCTGTTCACAAAGTATGCGCAATCCACATCGGTATAGAATATAATCGGGGATGCCTTTATCTTGAAA
AAATGCACCCGCAGCTTCGCTAGTAATCAGTAAACGCGGGAAGTGGAGTCAGGCTTTTTTTATGGAAGAG
AAAATAGACACCAAAGTAGCCTTCTTCTAACCTTAACGGACCTACAGTGCAAAAAGTTATCAAGAGACTG
CATTATAGAGCGCACAAAGGAGAAAAAAAGTAATCTAAGATGCTTTGTTAGAAAAATAGCGCTCTCGGGA
TGCATTTTTGTAGAACAAAAAAGAAGTATAGATTCTTTGTTGGTAAAATAGCGCTCTCGCGTTGCATTTC
TGTTCTGTAAAAATGCAGCTCAGATTCTTTGTTTGAAAAATTAGCGCTCTCGCGTTGCATTTTTGTTTTA
CAAAAATGAAGCACAGATTCTTCGTTGGTAAAATAGCGCTTTCGCGTTGCATTTCTGTTCTGTAAAAATG
CAGCTCAGATTCTTTGTTTGAAAAATTAGCGCTCTCGCGTTGCATTTTTGTTCTACAAAATGAAGCACAG
ATGCTTCGTTCAGGTGGCACTTTTCGGGGAAATGTGCGCGGAACCCCTATTTGTTTATTTTTCTAAATAC
ATTCAAATATGTATCCGCTCATGAGACAATAACCCTGATAAATGCTTCAATAATATTGAAAAAGGAAGAG
TATGAGTATTCAACATTTCCGTGTCGCCCTTATTCCCTTTTTTGCGGCATTTTGCCTTCCTGTTTTTGCT
CACCCAGAAACGCTGGTGAAAGTAAAAGATGCTGAAGATCAGTTGGGTGCACGAGTGGGTTACATCGAAC
TGGATCTCAACAGCGGTAAGATCCTTGAGAGTTTTCGCCCCGAAGAACGTTTTCCAATGATGAGCACTTT
TAAAGTTCTGCTATGTGGCGCGGTATTATCCCGTATTGACGCCGGGCAAGAGCAACTCGGTCGCCGCATA
CACTATTCTCAGAATGACTTGGTTGAGTACTCACCAGTCACAGAAAAGCATCTTACGGATGGCATGACAG
TAAGAGAATTATGCAGTGCTGCCATAACCATGAGTGATAACACTGCGGCCAACTTACTTCTGACAACGAT
CGGAGGACCGAAGGAGCTAACCGCTTTTTTGCACAACATGGGGGATCATGTAACTCGCCTTGATCGTTGG
GAACCGGAGCTGAATGAAGCCATACCAAACGACGAGCGTGACACCACGATGCCTGTAGCAATGGCAACAA
CGTTGCGCAAACTATTAACTGGCGAACTACTTACTCTAGCTTCCCGGCAACAATTAATAGACTGGATGGA
GGCGGATAAAGTTGCAGGACCACTTCTGCGCTCGGCCCTTCCGGCTGGCTGGTTTATTGCTGATAAATCT
GGAGCCGGTGAGCGTGGGTCTCGCGGTATCATTGCAGCACTGGGGCCAGATGGTAAGCCCTCCCGTATCG
TAGTTATCTACACGACGGGGAGTCAGGCAACTATGGATGAACGAAATAGACAGATCGCTGAGATAGGTGC
CTCACTGATTAAGCATTGGTAACTGTCAGACCAAGTTTACTCATATATACTTTAGATTGATTTAAAACTT
CATTTTTAATTTAAAAGGATCTAGGTGAAGATCCTTTTTGATAATCTCATGACCAAAATCCCTTAACGTG
AGTTTTCGTTCCACTGAGCGTCAGACCCCGTAGAAAAGATCAAAGGATCTTCTTGAGATCCTTTTTTTCT
GCGCGTAATCTGCTGCTTGCAAACAAAAAAACCACCGCTACCAGCGGTGGTTTGTTTGCCGGATCAAGAG
CTACCAACTCTTTTTCCGAAGGTAACTGGCTTCAGCAGAGCGCAGATACCAAATACTGTTCTTCTAGTGT
AGCCGTAGTTAGGCCACCACTTCAAGAACTCTGTAGCACCGCCTACATACCTCGCTCTGCTAATCCTGTT
ACCAGTGGCTGCTGCCAGTGGCGATAAGTCGTGTCTTACCGGGTTGGACTCAAGACGATAGTTACCGGAT
AAGGCGCAGCGGTCGGGCTGAACGGGGGGTTCGTGCACACAGCCCAGCTTGGAGCGAACGACCTACACCG
AACTGAGATA
