Features (pLannotate 1.2.2; 21 found; start..end, strand, type, name):
     69..1411    +  rep_origin     2μ ori: yeast 2μ plasmid origin of replication
   1438..1542    +  promoter       AmpR promoter: bla
   1543..2403    +  CDS            AmpR: β-lactamase; bla; confers resistance to ampicillin, carbenicillin, and related antibiotics
   2574..3162    +  rep_origin     ori: high-copy-number ColE1/pMB1/pBR322/pUC origin of replication
   3345..3437    +  CDS            lacI (fragment): lac repressor; lacI; The lac repressor binds to the lac operator to inhibit transcription in E. coli. This inhibition can be relieved by adding lactose or isopropyl-β-D-thiogalactopyranoside (IPTG).
   3450..3471    +  protein_bind   CAP binding site: CAP binding activates transcription in the presence of cAMP. E. coli catabolite activator protein
   3486..3516    +  promoter       lac promoter: promoter for the E. coli lac operon
   3524..3540    +  protein_bind   lac operator: The lac repressor binds to the lac operator to inhibit transcription in E. coli. This inhibition can be relieved by adding lactose or isopropyl-β-D-thiogalactopyranoside (IPTG). lac repressor encoded by lacI
   3585..3603    +  promoter       T3 promoter: promoter for bacteriophage T3 RNA polymerase
   3621..3889    +  promoter       SNR52 promoter: promoter for the S. cerevisiae small nucleolar RNA gene SNR52
   3898..3972    +  misc_RNA       gRNA scaffold: guide RNA scaffold for the Streptococcus pyogenes CRISPR/Cas9 system
   3977..3996    +  terminator     SUP4 terminator: transcription terminator for the S. cerevisiae SUP4 tRNA gene
   4048..4237    +  terminator     CYC1 terminator: S. cerevisiae CYC1; transcription terminator for CYC1
   4268..4286    -  promoter       T7 promoter: promoter for bacteriophage T7 RNA polymerase
   4294..4449    +  CDS            lacZα (fragment): LacZα fragment of β-galactosidase; lacZ fragment
   4453..4908    +  rep_origin     f1 ori (sequence partly withheld): f1 bacteriophage origin of replication; arrow indicates direction of (+) strand synthesis
   4909..4960    -  misc_feature   bom (fragment): basis of mobility region from pBR322
   5039..5842    -  CDS            URA3: orotidine-5'-phosphate decarboxylase, required for uracil biosynthesis; S. cerevisiae URA3; yeast auxotrophic marker, counterselectable with 5-fluoroorotic acid (5-FOA)
   5843..6058    -  promoter       URA3 promoter: S. cerevisiae URA3
   6073..6122    -  misc_feature   bom (fragment): basis of mobility region from pBR322
   6224..1       -  CDS            rop (fragment) (across the origin): Rop protein, which maintains plasmids at low copy number; rop
>Addgene plasmid #165612 | pNA0304 | analyzer sequence | sequence record 322089
GACGAAAGGGCCTCGTGATACGCCTATTTTTATAGGTTAATGTCATGATAATAATGGTTTCTTAGTATGA
TCCAATATCAAAGGAAATGATAGCATTGAAGGATGAGACTAATCCAATTGAGGAGTGGCAGCATATAGAA
CAGCTAAAGGGTAGTGCTGAAGGAAGCATACGATACCCCGCATGGAATGGGATAATATCACAGGAGGTAC
TAGACTACCTTTCATCCTACATAAATAGACGCATATAAGTACGCATTTAAGCATAAACACGCACTATGCC
GTTCTTCTCATGTATATATATATACAGGCAACACGCAGATATAGGTGCGACGTGAACAGTGAGCTGTATG
TGCGCAGCTCGCGTTGCATTTTCGGAAGCGCTCGTTTTCGGAAACGCTTTGAAGTTCCTATTCCGAAGTT
CCTATTCTCTAGAAAGTATAGGAACTTCAGAGCGCTTTTGAAAACCAAAAGCGCTCTGAAGACGCACTTT
CAAAAAACCAAAAACGCACCGGACTGTAACGAGCTACTAAAATATTGCGAATACCGCTTCCACAAACATT
GCTCAAAAGTATCTCTTTGCTATATATCTCTGTGCTATATCCCTATATAACCTACCCATCCACCTTTCGC
TCCTTGAACTTGCATCTAAACTCGACCTCTACATTTTTTATGTTTATCTCTAGTATTACTCTTTAGACAA
AAAAATTGTAGTAAGAACTATTCATAGAGTGAATCGAAAACAATACGAAAATGTAAACATTTCCTATACG
TAGTATATAGAGACAAAATAGAAGAAACCGTTCATAATTTTCTGACCAATGAAGAATCATCAACGCTATC
ACTTTCTGTTCACAAAGTATGCGCAATCCACATCGGTATAGAATATAATCGGGGATGCCTTTATCTTGAA
AAAATGCACCCGCAGCTTCGCTAGTAATCAGTAAACGCGGGAAGTGGAGTCAGGCTTTTTTTATGGAAGA
GAAAATAGACACCAAAGTAGCCTTCTTCTAACCTTAACGGACCTACAGTGCAAAAAGTTATCAAGAGACT
GCATTATAGAGCGCACAAAGGAGAAAAAAAGTAATCTAAGATGCTTTGTTAGAAAAATAGCGCTCTCGGG
ATGCATTTTTGTAGAACAAAAAAGAAGTATAGATTCTTTGTTGGTAAAATAGCGCTCTCGCGTTGCATTT
CTGTTCTGTAAAAATGCAGCTCAGATTCTTTGTTTGAAAAATTAGCGCTCTCGCGTTGCATTTTTGTTTT
ACAAAAATGAAGCACAGATTCTTCGTTGGTAAAATAGCGCTTTCGCGTTGCATTTCTGTTCTGTAAAAAT
GCAGCTCAGATTCTTTGTTTGAAAAATTAGCGCTCTCGCGTTGCATTTTTGTTCTACAAAATGAAGCACA
GATGCTTCGTTCAGGTGGCACTTTTCGGGGAAATGTGCGCGGAACCCCTATTTGTTTATTTTTCTAAATA
CATTCAAATATGTATCCGCTCATGAGACAATAACCCTGATAAATGCTTCAATAATATTGAAAAAGGAAGA
GTATGAGTATTCAACATTTCCGTGTCGCCCTTATTCCCTTTTTTGCGGCATTTTGCCTTCCTGTTTTTGC
TCACCCAGAAACGCTGGTGAAAGTAAAAGATGCTGAAGATCAGTTGGGTGCACGAGTGGGTTACATCGAA
CTGGATCTCAACAGCGGTAAGATCCTTGAGAGTTTTCGCCCCGAAGAACGTTTTCCAATGATGAGCACTT
TTAAAGTTCTGCTATGTGGCGCGGTATTATCCCGTATTGACGCCGGGCAAGAGCAACTCGGTCGCCGCAT
ACACTATTCTCAGAATGACTTGGTTGAGTACTCACCAGTCACAGAAAAGCATCTTACGGATGGCATGACA
GTAAGAGAATTATGCAGTGCTGCCATAACCATGAGTGATAACACTGCGGCCAACTTACTTCTGACAACGA
TCGGAGGACCGAAGGAGCTAACCGCTTTTTTGCACAACATGGGGGATCATGTAACTCGCCTTGATCGTTG
GGAACCGGAGCTGAATGAAGCCATACCAAACGACGAGCGTGACACCACGATGCCTGTAGCAATGGCAACA
ACGTTGCGCAAACTATTAACTGGCGAACTACTTACTCTAGCTTCCCGGCAACAATTAATAGACTGGATGG
AGGCGGATAAAGTTGCAGGACCACTTCTGCGCTCGGCCCTTCCGGCTGGCTGGTTTATTGCTGATAAATC
TGGAGCCGGTGAGCGTGGGTCTCGCGGTATCATTGCAGCACTGGGGCCAGATGGTAAGCCCTCCCGTATC
GTAGTTATCTACACGACGGGGAGTCAGGCAACTATGGATGAACGAAATAGACAGATCGCTGAGATAGGTG
CCTCACTGATTAAGCATTGGTAACTGTCAGACCAAGTTTACTCATATATACTTTAGATTGATTTAAAACT
TCATTTTTAATTTAAAAGGATCTAGGTGAAGATCCTTTTTGATAATCTCATGACCAAAATCCCTTAACGT
GAGTTTTCGTTCCACTGAGCGTCAGACCCCGTAGAAAAGATCAAAGGATCTTCTTGAGATCCTTTTTTTC
TGCGCGTAATCTGCTGCTTGCAAACAAAAAAACCACCGCTACCAGCGGTGGTTTGTTTGCCGGATCAAGA
GCTACCAACTCTTTTTCCGAAGGTAACTGGCTTCAGCAGAGCGCAGATACCAAATACTGTCCTTCTAGTG
TAGCCGTAGTTAGGCCACCACTTCAAGAACTCTGTAGCACCGCCTACATACCTCGCTCTGCTAATCCTGT
TACCAGTGGCTGCTGCCAGTGGCGATAAGTCGTGTCTTACCGGGTTGGACTCAAGACGATAGTTACCGGA
TAAGGCGCAGCGGTCGGGCTGAACGGGGGGTTCGTGCACACAGCCCAGCTTGGAGCGAACGACCTACACC
GAACTGAGATACCTACAGCGTGAGCTATGAGAAAGCGCCACGCTTCCCGAAGGGAGAAAGGCGGACAGGT
ATCCGGTAAGCGGCAGGGTCGGAACAGGAGAGCGCACGAGGGAGCTTCCAGGGGGAAACGCCTGGTATCT
TTATAGTCCTGTCGGGTTTCGCCACCTCTGACTTGAGCGTCGATTTTTGTGATGCTCGTCAGGGGGGCGG
AGCCTATGGAAAAACGCCAGCAACGCGGCCTTTTTACGGTTCCTGGCCTTTTGCTGGCCTTTTGCTCACA
TGTTCTTTCCTGCGTTATCCCCTGATTCTGTGGATAACCGTATTACCGCCTTTGAGTGAGCTGATACCGC
TCGCCGCAGCCGAACGACCGAGCGCAGCGAGTCAGTGAGCGAGGAAGCGGAAGAGCGCCCAATACGCAAA
CCGCCTCTCCCCGCGCGTTGGCCGATTCATTAATGCAGCTGGCACGACAGGTTTCCCGACTGGAAAGCGG
GCAGTGAGCGCAACGCAATTAATGTGAGTTACCTCACTCATTAGGCACCCCAGGCTTTACACTTTATGCT
TCCGGCTCCTATGTTGTGTGGAATTGTGAGCGGATAACAATTTCACACAGGAAACAGCTATGACCATGAT
TACGCCAAGCGCGCAATTAACCCTCACTAAAGGGAACAAAAGCTGGAGCTTCTTTGAAAAGATAATGTAT
GATTATGCTTTCACTCATATTTATACAGAAACTTGATGTTTTCTTTCGAGTATATACAAGGTGATTACAT
GTACGTTTGAAGTACAACTCTAGATTTTGTAGTGCCCTCTTGGGCTAGCGGTAAAGGTGCGCATTTTTTC
ACACCCTACAATGTTCTGTTCAAAAGATTTTGGTCAAACGCTGTAGAAGTGAAAGTTGGTGCGCATGTTT
CGGCGTTCGAAACTTCTCCGCAGTGAAAGATAAATGATCGCGGCCGCGTTTTAGAGCTAGAAATAGCAAG
TTAAAATAAGGCTAGTCCGTTATCAACTTGAAAAAGTGGCACCGAGTCGGTGGTGCTTTTTTTGTTTTTT
ATGTCTTCGAGTCATGTAATTAGTTATGTCACGCTTACGTTCACGCCCTCCCCCCACATCCGCTCTAACC
GAAAAGGAAGGAGTTAGACAACCTGAAGTCTAGGTCCCTATTTATTTTTTTATAGTTATGTTAGTATTAA
GAACGTTATTTATATTTCAAATTTTTCTTTTTTTTCTGTACAGACGCGTGTACGCATGTAACATTATACT
GAAAACCTTGCTTGAGAAGGTTTTGGGACGCTCGAAGGCTTTAATTTGCGGCCGGTACCCAATTCGCCCT
ATAGTGAGTCGTATTACGCGCGCTCACTGGCCGTCGTTTTACAACGTCGTGACTGGGAAAACCCTGGCGT
TACCCAACTTAATCGCCTTGCAGCACATCCCCCTTTCGCCAGCTGGCGTAATAGCGAAGAGGCCCGCACC
GATCGCCCTTCCCAACAGTTGCGCAGCCTGAATGGCGAATGG
[124 nt withheld, positions 4453-4576]
C
[91 nt withheld, positions 4578-4668]
A
[49 nt withheld, positions 4670-4718]
CCTTTGACGTTGGAGTCCACGTTCTTT
[37 nt withheld, positions 4746-4782]
ACCCTATCTCGGTCTATTCTTTTGATTTATAAGGGATTTTGCCGATTTCGGCCTATTGGTTAAAAAATGA
GCTGATTTAACAAAAATTTAACGCGAATTTTAACAAAATATTAACGTTTACAATTTCCTGATGCGGTATT
TTCTCCTTACGCATCTGTGCGGTATTTCACACCGCATAGGGTAATAACTGATATAATTAAATTGAAGCTC
TAATTTGTGAGTTTAGTATACATGCATTTACTTATAATACAGTTTTTTAGTTTTGCTGGCCGCATCTTCT
CAAATATGCTTCCCAGCCTGCTTTTCTGTAACGTTCACCCTCTACCTTAGCATCCCTTCCCTTTGCAAAT
AGTCCTCTTCCAACAATAATAATGTCAGATCCTGTAGAGACCACATCATCCACGGTTCTATACTGTTGAC
CCAATGCGTCTCCCTTGTCATCTAAACCCACACCGGGTGTCATAATCAACCAATCGTAACCTTCATCTCT
TCCACCCATGTCTCTTTGAGCAATAAAGCCGATAACAAAATCTTTGTCGCTCTTCGCAATGTCAACAGTA
CCCTTAGTATATTCTCCAGTAGATAGGGAGCCCTTGCATGACAATTCTGCTAACATCAAAAGGCCTCTAG
GTTCCTTTGTTACTTCTTCTGCCGCCTGCTTCAAACCGCTAACAATACCTGGGCCCACCACACCGTGTGC
ATTCGTAATGTCTGCCCATTCTGCTATTCTGTATACACCCGCAGAGTACTGCAATTTGACTGTATTACCA
ATGTCAGCAAATTTTCTGTCTTCGAAGAGTAAAAAATTGTACTTGGCGGATAATGCCTTTAGCGGCTTAA
CTGTGCCCTCCATGGAAAAATCAGTCAAGATATCCACATGTGTTTTTAGTAAACAAATTTTGGGACCTAA
TGCTTCAACTAACTCCAGTAATTCCTTGGTGGTACGAACATCCAATGAAGCACACAAGTTTGTTTGCTTT
TCGTGCATGATATTAAATAGCTTGGCAGCAACAGGACTAGGATGAGTAGCAGCACGTTCCTTATATGTAG
CTTTCGACATGATTTATCTTCGTTTCCTGCAGGTTTTTGTTCTGTGCAGTTGGGTTAAGAATACTGGGCA
ATTTCATGTTTCTTCAACACTACATATGCGTATATATACCAATCTAAGTCTGTGCTCCTTCCTTCGTTCT
TCCTTCTGTTCGGAGATTACCGAATCAAAAAAATTTCAAAGAAACCGAAATCAAAAAAAAGAATAAAAAA
AAAATGATGAATTGAATTGAAAAGCTGTGGTATGGTGCACTCTCAGTACAATCTGCTCTGATGCCGCATA
GTTAAGCCAGCCCCGACACCCGCCAACACCCGCTGACGCGCCCTGACGGGCTTGTCTGCTCCCGGCATCC
GCTTACAGACAAGCTGTGACCGTCTCCGGGAGCTGCATGTGTCAGAGGTTTTCACCGTCATCACCGAAAC
GCGCGA
