Features (pLannotate 1.2.2; 20 found; start..end, strand, type, name):
    102..153     -  misc_feature   bom (fragment): basis of mobility region from pBR322
    172..627     +  rep_origin     f1 ori (sequence partly withheld): f1 bacteriophage origin of replication; arrow indicates direction of (+) strand synthesis
    628..677     -  misc_feature   bom (fragment): basis of mobility region from pBR322
    779..814     -  CDS            rop (fragment): Rop protein, which maintains plasmids at low copy number; rop
    909..1013    +  promoter       AmpR promoter: bla
   1014..1874    +  CDS            AmpR: β-lactamase; bla; confers resistance to ampicillin, carbenicillin, and related antibiotics
   2045..2633    +  rep_origin     ori: high-copy-number ColE1/pMB1/pBR322/pUC origin of replication
   2706..2733    +  repeat_region  AAV2 ITR (fragment): inverted terminal repeat of adeno-associated virus serotype 2 inverted
   2762..2789    +  repeat_region  AAV2 ITR (fragment): inverted terminal repeat of adeno-associated virus serotype 2 inverted
   2869..3316    +  promoter       hSyn promoter: human synapsin I promoter; confers neuron-specific expression (Kügler et al., 2003)
   3331..3364    -  protein_bind   lox2272: Cre-mediated recombination occurs in the 8-bp core sequence (GGATACTT). lox2272 sites are compatible with each other, but incompatible with loxP or loxN sites (Lee and Saito, 1988). Cre recombinase
   3427..3460    -  protein_bind   loxP: Cre-mediated recombination occurs in the 8-bp core sequence (GCATACAT). Cre recombinase
   3496..3520    -  CDS            3xFLAG (fragment): three tandem FLAG® epitope tags
   3647..6304    -  CDS            Grm1 (fragment): GRM1_MOUSE - Also known as Gprc1a, Mglur1. Experimental evidence at protein level: Swiss-Prot protein existence level 1. G-protein coupled receptor for glutamate. Ligand binding causes a conformation change that triggers signaling via guanine nucleotide-binding proteins (G proteins) and modulates the activity of down-stream effectors. Signaling activates a phosphatidylinositol- calcium second messenger system. May participate in the central action of glutamate in the CNS, such as long-term potentiation in the hippocampus and long-term depression in the cerebellum (By. similarity). May function
   6336..6368    +  protein_bind   lox2272: Cre-mediated recombination occurs in the 8-bp core sequence (GGATACTT). lox2272 sites are compatible with each other, but incompatible with loxP or loxN sites (Lee and Saito, 1988). Cre recombinase
   6439..6472    +  protein_bind   loxP: Cre-mediated recombination occurs in the 8-bp core sequence (GCATACAT). Cre recombinase
   6472..6492    +  misc_feature   MCS (fragment): pBluescript multiple cloning site
   6492..7080    +  misc_feature   WPRE: woodchuck hepatitis virus posttranscriptional regulatory element
   7112..7588    +  polyA_signal   hGH poly(A) signal: human growth hormone polyadenylation signal
   7628..97      +  repeat_region  AAV2 ITR (across the origin): inverted terminal repeat of adeno-associated virus serotype 2 inverted
>Addgene plasmid #165612 | pNA0304 Sequencing Result | analyzer sequence | sequence record 331071
CGCTCGCTCACTGAGGCCGGGCGACCAAAGGTCGCCCGACGCCCGGGCTTTGCCCGGGCGGCCTCAGTGA
GCGAGCGAGCGCGCAGCTGCCTGCAGGGGCGCCTGATGCGGTATTTTCTCCTTACGCATCTGTGCGGTAT
TTCACACCGCATA
[95 nt withheld, positions 154-248]
T
[46 nt withheld, positions 250-295]
C
[141 nt withheld, positions 297-437]
CCTTTGACGTTGGAGTCCACGTTCTTT
[37 nt withheld, positions 465-501]
ACTCTATCTCGGGCTATTCTTTTGATTTATAAGGGATTTTGCCGATTTCGGTCTATTGGTTAAAAAATGA
GCTGATTTAACAAAAATTTAACGCGAATTTTAACAAAATATTAACGTTTACAATTTTATGGTGCACTCTC
AGTACAATCTGCTCTGATGCCGCATAGTTAAGCCAGCCCCGACACCCGCCAACACCCGCTGACGCGCCCT
GACGGGCTTGTCTGCTCCCGGCATCCGCTTACAGACAAGCTGTGACCGTCTCCGGGAGCTGCATGTGTCA
GAGGTTTTCACCGTCATCACCGAAACGCGCGAGACGAAAGGGCCTCGTGATACGCCTATTTTTATAGGTT
AATGTCATGATAATAATGGTTTCTTAGACGTCAGGTGGCACTTTTCGGGGAAATGTGCGCGGAACCCCTA
TTTGTTTATTTTTCTAAATACATTCAAATATGTATCCGCTCATGAGACAATAACCCTGATAAATGCTTCA
ATAATATTGAAAAAGGAAGAGTATGAGTATTCAACATTTCCGTGTCGCCCTTATTCCCTTTTTTGCGGCA
TTTTGCCTTCCTGTTTTTGCTCACCCAGAAACGCTGGTGAAAGTAAAAGATGCTGAAGATCAGTTGGGTG
CACGAGTGGGTTACATCGAACTGGATCTCAACAGCGGTAAGATCCTTGAGAGTTTTCGCCCCGAAGAACG
TTTTCCAATGATGAGCACTTTTAAAGTTCTGCTATGTGGCGCGGTATTATCCCGTATTGACGCCGGGCAA
GAGCAACTCGGTCGCCGCATACACTATTCTCAGAATGACTTGGTTGAGTACTCACCAGTCACAGAAAAGC
ATCTTACGGATGGCATGACAGTAAGAGAATTATGCAGTGCTGCCATAACCATGAGTGATAACACTGCGGC
CAACTTACTTCTGACAACGATCGGAGGACCGAAGGAGCTAACCGCTTTTTTGCACAACATGGGGGATCAT
GTAACTCGCCTTGATCGTTGGGAACCGGAGCTGAATGAAGCCATACCAAACGACGAGCGTGACACCACGA
TGCCTGTAGCAATGGCAACAACGTTGCGCAAACTATTAACTGGCGAACTACTTACTCTAGCTTCCCGGCA
ACAATTAATAGACTGGATGGAGGCGGATAAAGTTGCAGGACCACTTCTGCGCTCGGCCCTTCCGGCTGGC
TGGTTTATTGCTGATAAATCTGGAGCCGGTGAGCGTGGGTCTCGCGGTATCATTGCAGCACTGGGGCCAG
ATGGTAAGCCCTCCCGTATCGTAGTTATCTACACGACGGGGAGTCAGGCAACTATGGATGAACGAAATAG
ACAGATCGCTGAGATAGGTGCCTCACTGATTAAGCATTGGTAACTGTCAGACCAAGTTTACTCATATATA
CTTTAGATTGATTTAAAACTTCATTTTTAATTTAAAAGGATCTAGGTGAAGATCCTTTTTGATAATCTCA
TGACCAAAATCCCTTAACGTGAGTTTTCGTTCCACTGAGCGTCAGACCCCGTAGAAAAGATCAAAGGATC
TTCTTGAGATCCTTTTTTTCTGCGCGTAATCTGCTGCTTGCAAACAAAAAAACCACCGCTACCAGCGGTG
GTTTGTTTGCCGGATCAAGAGCTACCAACTCTTTTTCCGAAGGTAACTGGCTTCAGCAGAGCGCAGATAC
CAAATACTGTTCTTCTAGTGTAGCCGTAGTTAGGCCACCACTTCAAGAACTCTGTAGCACCGCCTACATA
CCTCGCTCTGCTAATCCTGTTACCAGTGGCTGCTGCCAGTGGCGATAAGTCGTGTCTTACCGGGTTGGAC
TCAAGACGATAGTTACCGGATAAGGCGCAGCGGTCGGGCTGAACGGGGGGTTCGTGCACACAGCCCAGCT
TGGAGCGAACGACCTACACCGAACTGAGATACCTACAGCGTGAGCTATGAGAAAGCGCCACGCTTCCCGA
AGGGAGAAAGGCGGACAGGTATCCGGTAAGCGGCAGGGTCGGAACAGGAGAGCGCACGAGGGAGCTTCCA
GGGGGAAACGCCTGGTATCTTTATAGTCCTGTCGGGTTTCGCCACCTCTGACTTGAGCGTCGATTTTTGT
GATGCTCGTCAGGGGGGCGGAGCCTATGGAAAAACGCCAGCAACGCGGCCTTTTTACGGTTCCTGGCCTT
TTGCTGGCCTTTTGCTCACATGTCCTGCAGGCAGCTGCGCGCTCGCTCGCTCACTGAGGCCGCCCGGGCG
TCGGGCGACCTTTGGTCGCCCGGCCTCAGTGAGCGAGCGAGCGCGCAGAGAGGGAGTGGCCAACTCCATC
ACTAGGGGTTCCTGCGGCCGCACGCGTGTGTCTAGACTGCAGAGGGCCCTGCGTATGAGTGCAAGTGGGT
TTTAGGACCAGGATGAGGCGGGGTGGGGGTGCCTACCTGACGACCGACCCCGACCCACTGGACAAGCACC
CAACCCCCATTCCCCAAATTGCGCATCCCCTATCAGAGAGGGGGAGGGGAAACAGGATGCGGCGAGGCGC
GTGCGCACTGCCAGCTTCAGCACCGCGGACAGTGCCTTCGCCCCCGCCTGGCGGCGCGCGCCACCGCCGC
CTCAGCACTGAAGGCGCGCTGACGTCACTCGCCGGTCCCCCGCAAACTCCCCTTCCCGGCCACCTTGGTC
GCGTCCGCGCCGCCGCCGGCCCAGCCGGACCGCACCACGCGAGGCGCGAGATAGGGGGGCACGGGCGCGA
CCATCTGCGCTGCGGCGCCGGCGACTCAGCGCTGCCTCAGTCTGCGGTGGGCAGCGGAGGAGTCGTGTCG
TGCCTGAGAGCGCAGTCGAGAAGGTACCGATAACTTCGTATAAAGTATCCTATACGAAGTTATATCAAAA
TAGGAAGACCAATGCTTCACCATCGACCCGAATTGCCAAGCATCACCATCGACCCATAACTTCGTATAAT
GTATGCTATACGAAGTTATGCTAGCGTTTAAACTTAAGCTATAGAATTCTTAAACCTTATCGTCGTCATC
CTTGTAATCCAGGATATCATTTGCTGCCAGATCCTCTTCTGAGATGAGTTTCTGCTCGAGCGGCCGCGTA
CGCGTAAGCTGCACATGTGCCGACGGACACTGGCTGCTGGGCGAGAATTCTGGCTGCCTCTTCTTGGCGT
TCCCTGCCCCAGGCTTCTTTCTCCGGAAAATGTTGAGGAAGGTGTTGGAGCGGCATGGCAGCTTGCCGTC
ACCGACGTGCATGCGCACTACATCAGAGGTGGTGAAGGCACTGCGGACATTCCTCTCGGGTTTAGCAATA
ATGATGTACATCTTGGGAGTGAACATGCAGCCCAGGGCCACCGTCACACTGAGGCTCACTGCGAAGCAGG
TAGTGATAATCTTGTAGTTGCTCCCAAAGTAAATGGGAACAAAAGCCAGCCAGATGATGCAGGTGGTGTA
CATAGTGAAGGCGATGTATTTAGCCTCATTGAAATTGGCCGGCACGTTGCGGGTCTTGAAGGCATAGTAG
GTACAGCTCATGATGAGAAGTCCGTTGTAACCCACAGGTGCCACTACACCCAGGTTGCTGGTATTGCAGA
TAAGATAGACTTCCTTGATGCTCGGGTAGGACAAAATGGGCATGGGAGGCTCCATGATGATCAAGGTCAC
CACTAGTGTCAGCTGTACACTAATCAGAATGGAGGCTATGATCACTTGGGCCCAAGCGCTCATGAACCTG
GGCTTCCGGGTACAGATCTTCTTCTTGCTGCCAGCCAGGATGCGTGCAATACGATTGGTTTTGGTCACAA
GAGCAGAGTAGCACATGGCAGAAGAGAGGCCAACTAGGAGGCGCTGGAGGTAGCAGGATGTGGTAGTAGG
TTTGGCGATGAGGGTGAAAGGGCATACGTAGCCGAGGAAAATACCAGCCAGAATGATATAGCAGAGCTCT
CTACTGGAGGATTTGACCACAGGTGTGTCCCGGTACAGCACAAAGATGAGGGTGACAAATAGCGTCACGA
GGATGCCCAGGCAAGAAAAGGCGATGGCTATGATGGATTCTATGTCACTCCACTCGAGGTAACGGATAGT
AATGGGCTCACAGCCTGTGAGCTCTGCATTGGGCCACCACCCCAGGTCACAGGCTCTGCAGGTAAACTCA
TCTTGCACAAACTCATTCTCTTTGCAGGCTGTGCAGATCCAGCAGCAGCTCACTTCCCCTTTCCGTATGA
CCTTAATCTGACCCTTTAAGCAAGGCTCGCTGCACACAGATCGTACCATTCCGCTTTTGTTCATCTGGAT
TTTGTAATCATCGATATTCAGCACACCTTCATGCCAGGTTCCCACATGGACATAGTCATAGCGATTAGCC
TCTGTGTACTGCAGATTCATAATGTCATACCTTCCAGGTGCATCCCCCTTCTCATCGAACCAGACCTCCT
CTCCAGACACTCCAACAAAAGAGGATTTGATGAGGAAATCCAGGAGCTTCCTGCCGTCAATGGGCTTCAT
GGCATCACAAAGGCCCACGTAGCCAGGACATAGAGCATGGTGCATGTTCTGTAGGCCGTGTGCCATGGCA
TAGATGGCGTTGATGACAAATCCCATTTTGCTGTCCTGGACATAATTTTCTTCCAAGCTTTCATTTCCTG
TGCAGACTTTTTTAAAGTTGGGGTTTTCCAAGAGGTGTCCAGGTAGGCGACACTGGAAGCGATGTTGCCA
GAACTCAGGGAACCAAGGATTCCTCGTGTTGGTGTCCAGCCTCAGCTTCAGAAAGTAGTCATCAAACGAC
CTGACCTCTGGAGACTGCAGCTTTATTGTGATTCCCCCATTGGCTTCCACCTCATAGCCTTCGATGACTT
CATCTCTGTCTGCCCATCCATCACTTCCAATGAGTGAGAACTCTCCCACGACGCCAAGGCGGCGCATGGC
ACTCAGTAACCCCCGCACTGTCATGCCCTCGCAGAAGCAGACCACAACCCTGGCCTTGGGAAGCCGCTCT
CGGAGCTTGCGCAGAAGCCGATCAAAGCTCTTCTCGCCAGCATTGCTGTAGATTTTGTCCGAGTGTGCGA
TGCAGAGTCCTTCCTGGGCAGCCAACTCTTTGAAAGCATCCATTCCACTCTCGCCGTAATTCCCTTCTGT
GTGGACTGCAGAGACATAGGTCCAGTTGTACCGCTTGACGATATCAAGCATCGCCCTTGCCTGCAAAGTG
TCAGAAGGGACCACCCTCAGGAAGTATTTGTACAAAGTTTTGTCGCTCAGGTCTATGCTCGTGGCAGAAT
AGGCGATTTGTGGGATGTCGAACAGCTGCAGAAGATTCTGGACTTGAATGGCCACAGAGCTGGAGCCAGG
GCCGATCACTCCAGCAATAGGCTTCTTAGTCCTGCCTGGGGGTAGGGTCTGGCCATCAGGCAGGCAGCGG
TTCAGTCCATCCTTCTCATCTCGGATGGAAATCAGGGAGTCTCTGATGAACTCAATGCTCTGTTCCAGAG
CCACAGAAGAGTGCCAGCAGGAGTCCCGGATCTCACTGCCCAGAGTGATGTTGGGCAGGAGCACCGGGTC
CGCATTAATCTTATCTAATGTGTGGAACATGGCCTCCACTCTCTGGATACCATACTGTTCTCTGATCTCC
CCACACTTCCTTTCCGGTACCTTTTCGGCTGGAGGCTGGTGATGGACTGAGAAGAGGGCTCCGATGATGA
CATCTCCGTCCATTCTCGCCACAGAGCGCTGGGACGAGGCACCTGCCAGCAGTACTTTTCTGTCAGGCAT
CCTGGGCAAAATGGACATCTCCAAAAAGATCATTGGGAAGAAAATCAAGAGGAGCCGGACCATGGTGGCG
GATCCCTAGAGGGCCCGTTTAAACTAACTTCGTATAGGATACTTTATACGAAGTTATCATTGGGATTCTT
CCTATTTTGATCCAAGCATCACCATCGACCCTCTAGTCCAGATCTCACCATCGACCCATAACTTCGTATA
GCATACATTATACGAAGTTATCGATATCAAGCTTATCGATAATCAACCTCTGGATTACAAAATTTGTGAA
AGATTGACTGGTATTCTTAACTATGTTGCTCCTTTTACGCTATGTGGATACGCTGCTTTAATGCCTTTGT
ATCATGCTATTGCTTCCCGTATGGCTTTCATTTTCTCCTCCTTGTATAAATCCTGGTTGCTGTCTCTTTA
TGAGGAGTTGTGGCCCGTTGTCAGGCAACGTGGCGTGGTGTGCACTGTGTTTGCTGACGCAACCCCCACT
GGTTGGGGCATTGCCACCACCTGTCAGCTCCTTTCCGGGACTTTCGCTTTCCCCCTCCCTATTGCCACGG
CGGAACTCATCGCCGCCTGCCTTGCCCGCTGCTGGACAGGGGCTCGGCTGTTGGGCACTGACAATTCCGT
GGTGTTGTCGGGGAAATCATCGTCCTTTCCTTGGCTGCTCGCCTATGTTGCCACCTGGATTCTGCGCGGG
ACGTCCTTCTGCTACGTCCCTTCGGCCCTCAATCCAGCGGACCTTCCTTCCCGCGGCCTGCTGCCGGCTC
TGCGGCCTCTTCCGCGTCTTCGCCTTCGCCCTCAGACGAGTCGGATCTCCCTTTGGGCCGCCTCCCCGCA
TCGATACCGAGCGCTGCTCGAGAGATCTACGGGTGGCATCCCTGTGACCCCTCCCCAGTGCCTCTCCTGG
CCCTGGAAGTTGCCACTCCAGTGCCCACCAGCCTTGTCCTAATAAAATTAAGTTGCATCATTTTGTCTGA
CTAGGTGTCCTTCTATAATATTATGGGGTGGAGGGGGGTGGTATGGAGCAAGGGGCAAGTTGGGAAGACA
ACCTGTAGGGCCTGCGGGGTCTATTGGGAACCAAGCTGGAGTGCAGTGGCACAATCTTGGCTCACTGCAA
TCTCCGCCTCCTGGGTTCAAGCGATTCTCCTGCCTCAGCCTCCCGAGTTGTTGGGATTCCAGGCATGCAT
GACCAGGCTCAGCTAATTTTTGTTTTTTTGGTAGAGACGGGGTTTCACCATATTGGCCAGGCTGGTCTCC
AACTCCTAATCTCAGGTGATCTACCCACCTTGGCCTCCCAAATTGCTGGGATTACAGGCGTGAACCACTG
CTCCCTTCCCTGTCCTTCTGATTTTGTAGGTAACCACGTGCGGACCGAGCGGCCGCAGGAACCCCTAGTG
ATGGAGTTGGCCACTCCCTCTCTGCGCGCT
